Addgene plasmid #70953: pFOSGE_CUS1G07
Purpose: Gateway entry clone
Depositing lab: Alexander Stark. Depositing organization: Research Institute of Molecular Pathology (IMP). Publication: Transcriptional regulators form diverse groups with context-dependent regulatory functions. Stampfel G, Kazmar T, Frank O, Wienerroither S, Reiter F, Stark A. Nature. 2015 Nov 9. doi: 10.1038/nature15545. PubMed 26550828.
Backbone
  Vector backbone: pDONR221
  Backbone manufacturer: Invitrogen
  Backbone size w/o insert (bp): 4762
  Vector type: Gateway entry vector
Growth in bacteria
  Bacterial resistance: Kanamycin, 50 μg/mL
  Growth temperature: 37°C
  Growth strain: DH5alpha
  Copy number: High Copy
Gene/Insert
  Gene/Insert name: CG8481 (alt names: FBgn0037747; CG8481, FBtr0082134)
  Species: D. melanogaster (fly)
  Insert size (bp): 504
  Cloning method: Gateway Cloning
  Sequencing primers: 5′ M13-F20; 3′ M13R
Terms and licenses: Academic/Nonprofit Terms; Industry Terms: Not Available to Industry
How to cite: pFOSGE_CUS1G07 was a gift from Alexander Stark (Addgene plasmid # 70953 ; http://n2t.net/addgene:70953 ; RRID:Addgene_70953)
