[The description below was written by a language model from this plasmid's Addgene catalogue record.]
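Description:
pFOSGE_CUS1G07 is a Gateway entry clone built on the Invitrogen pDONR221 backbone, carrying a 504 bp insert corresponding to the Drosophila melanogaster gene CG8481 (FBgn0037747, transcript FBtr0082134). It is a bacterial cloning plasmid, not an expression vector. It is maintained at high copy in standard E. coli cloning strains such as DH5alpha and selected with kanamycin. The insert was introduced by Gateway cloning. In a pDONR221-derived entry clone this normally means a BP recombination has replaced the donor vector's counter-selectable cassette with the insert, leaving it flanked by attL sites. The record includes no feature table, so the exact att sites, origin of replication and insert boundaries are not documented here. It also does not say whether the insert is a complete open reading frame or whether it retains a stop codon. M13 forward and reverse primer sites flanking the cloning region are listed for sequence verification.

As an entry clone, the plasmid has no stated promoter, tag or reporter driving expression of CG8481. Its role is to serve as a source from which the fly coding sequence can be transferred by LR recombination into any compatible Gateway destination vector, which then supplies the promoter, fusion partners and host-specific elements. The associated publication concerns a systematic study of Drosophila transcriptional regulators and their context-dependent regulatory functions, which suggests this clone belongs to a larger collection of entry clones for such factors. The record does not describe the specific destination vectors or assays used with this clone.
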