>Addgene plasmid #70953 | pFOSGE_CUS1G07 | depositor partial sequence | sequence record 126895 | insert
ATGGGGCTTCCTCCATTCAATGTCAGCGGCAGCCCGTTCAATGTGGTTCCCATTCACAACTACCCGGAGC
TTATGAAAGACACTTGCGCCCTAATCAACGCAGAGTGGCCACGATCGGAAACGGCGCGCATGCGCTCCCT
GGAGGCCTCCTGTGACAGCCTACCCTGCAGCCTGGTGCTGACCACCGAGGGAATGTGCCGCGTGATCGCT
CACCTCAAGCTCAGCCCGATCAATTCCAAGAAGAAGGCCTGCTTCGTCGAGTCCGTGGTGGTGGACAAGC
GGCACCGTGGCCAGGGATTCGGCAAGCTGATCATGAAGTTCGCCGAGGACTATTGCCGCGTCGTGCTGGA
CCTCAAGACCATATATCTGTCCACCATCGACCAGGATGGATTCTACGAACGCATTGGCTACGAGTACTGC
GCTCCCATTACAATGTATGGGCCGCGCCACTGTGAGCTGCCCAGCTTGCAAAATGCCAAAAAGAAATACA
TGAAGAAGGTCTTA
