>Addgene plasmid #70953 | pFOSGE_CUS1G07 | addgene partial sequence | sequence record 131745 | M13-Rev 5'-CAGGAAACAGCTATGACC-3'
GCTGGATGGCAATAATGATTTTATTTTGACTGATAGTGACCTGTTCGTTGCAACAAATTGATAAGCAATG
CTTTCTTATAATGCCAACTTTGTACAAGAAAGCTGGGTCTAAGACCTTCTTCATGTATTTCTTTTTGGCA
TTTTGCAAGCTGGGCAGCTCACAGTGGCGCGGCCCATACATTGTAATGGGAGCGCAGTACTCGTAGCCAA
TGCGTTCGTAGAATCCATCCTGGTCGATGGTGGACAGATATATGGTCTTGAGGTCCAGCACGACGCGGCA
ATAGTCCTCGGCGAACTTCATGATCAGCTTGCCGAATCCCTGGCCACGGTGCCGCTTGTCCACCACCACG
GACTCGACGAAGCAGGCCTTCTTCTTGGAATTGATCGGGCTGAGCTTGAGGTGAGCGATCACGCGGCACA
TTCCCTCGGTGGTCAGCACCAGGCTGCAGGGTAGGCTGTCACAGGAGGCCTCCAGGGAGCGCATGCGCGC
CGTTTCCGATCGTGGCCACTCTGCGTTGATTAGGGCGCAAGTGTCTTTCATAAGCTCCGGGTAGTTGTGA
ATGGGAACCACATTGAACGGGCTGCCGCTGACATTGAATGGAGGAAGCCCCATGAAGCCTGCTTTTTTGT
ACAAAGTTGGCATTATAAAAAAGCA
